>Addgene plasmid #146181 | pAc5.1B-DmAdh-delta_E | depositor full sequence | sequence record 288626 | Full Sequence
CTTCAAGGAATTAATTCTATATTCTAAAAACACAAATGATACTTCTAAAAAAAATCATGAATGGCATCAA
CTCTGAATCAAATCTTTGCAGATGCACCTACTTCTCATTTCCACTGTCACATCATTTTTCCAGATCTCGC
TGCCTGTTATGTGGCCCACAAACCAAGACACGTTTTATGGCCATTAAAGCTGGCTGATCGTCGCCAAACA
CCAAATACATATCAATATGTACATTCGAGAAAGAAGCGATCAAAGAAGCGTCTTCGGGCGAGTAGGAGAA
TGCGGAGGAGAAGGAGAACGAGCTGATCTAGTATCTCTCCACAATCCAATGCCAACTGACCAACTGGCCA
TATTCGGAGCAATTTGAAGCCAATTTCCATCGCCTGGCGATCGCTCCATTCTTGGCTATATGTTTTTCAC
CGTTCCCGGGGCCATTTTCAAAGACTCGTCGGTAAGATAAGATTGTGTCACTCGCTGTCTCTCTTCATTT
GTCGAAGAATGCTGAGGAATTTCGCGATGACGTCGGCGAGTATTTTGAAGAATGAGAATAATTTGTATTT
ATACGAAAATCAGTTAGTGGAATTTTCTACAAAAACATGTTATCTATAGATAATTTTGTTGCAAAATATG
TTGACTATGACAAAGATTGTATGTATATACCTTTAATGTATTCTCATTTTCTTATGTATTTATAATGGCA
ATGATGATACTGATGATATTTTAAGATGATGCCAGACCACAGGCTGATTTCTGCGTCTTTTGCCGAACGC
AGTGCATGTGCGGTTGTTGTTTTTTGGAATAGTTTCAATTTTCGGACTGTCCGCTTTGATTTCAGTTTCT
TGGCTTATTCAAAAAGCAAAGTAAAGCCAAAAAAGCGAGATGGCAATACCAAATGCGGCAAAACGGTAGT
GGAAGGAAAGGGGTGCGGGGCAGCGGAAGGAAGGGTGGGGCGGGGCGTGGCGGGGTCTGTGGCTGGGCGC
GACGTCACCGACGTTGGAGCCACTCCTTTGACCATGTGTGCGTGTGTGTATTATTCGTGTCTCGCCACTC
GCCGGTTGTTTTTTTCTTTTTATCTCGCTCTCTCTAGCGCCATCTCGTACGCATGCTCAACGCACCGCAT
GTTGCCGTGTCCTTTATGCGTCATTTTGGCTCGAAATAGGCAATTATTTAAACAAAGATTAGTCAACGAA
AACGCTAAAATAAATAAGTCTACAATATGGTTACTTATTGCCATGTGTGTGCAGCCAACGATAGCAACAA
AAGCAACAACACAGTGGCTTTCCCTCTTTCACTTTTTGTTTGCAAGCGCGTGCGAGCAAGACGGCACGAC
CGGCAAACGCAATTACGCTGACAAAGAGCAGACGAAGTTTTGGCCGAAAAACATCAAGGCGCCTGATACG
AATGCATTTGCAATAACAATTGCGATATTTAATATTGTTTATGAAGCTGTTTGACTTCAAAACACACAAA
AAAAAAAATAAAACAAATTATTTGAAAGAGAATTAGGAATCGGACAGCTTATCGTTACGGGCTAACAGCA
CACCGAGACGAAATAGCTTACCTGACGTCACAGCCTCTGGAAGAACTGCCGCCAAGCAGAGAGAGAGAGA
AAAAGAGGGAGAGCAGCTTAGACCGCATGTGCTTGTGTGTGAGGCGTCTCTCTCTTCGTCTCCTGTTTGC
GCAAACGCATAGACTGCACTGAGAAAATCGATTACCTATTTTTTATGAATGAATATTTGCACTATTACTA
TTCAAAACTATTAAGATAGCAATCACATTCAATAGCCAAATACTATACCACCTGAGCGATGCAACGAAAT
GATCAATTTGAGCAAAAATGCTGCATATTTAGGACGGCATCATTATAGAAATGCTTCTTGCTGTGTACTT
TTCTCTCGTCTGGCAGCTGTTTCGCCGTTATTGTTAAAACCGGCTTAAGTTAGGTGTGTTTTCTACGACT
AGTGATGCCCCTACTAGAAGATGTGTGTTGCACAAATGTCCCTGAATAACCAATTTGAAGTGCAGATAGC
AGTAAACGTAAGCTAATATGAATATTATTTAACTGTAATGTTTTAATATCGCTGGACATTACTAATAAAC
CCACTATAAACACATGTACATATGTATGTTTTGGCATACAATGAGTAGTTGGGGAAAAAATGTGTAAAAG
CACCGTGACCATCACAGCATAAAGATAACCAGCTGAAGTATCGAATATGAGTAACCCCCAAATTGAATCA
CATGCCGCAACTGATAGGACCCATGGAAGTACACTCTTCATGGCGATATACAAGACACACACAAGCACGA
ACACCCAGTTGCGGAGGAAATTCTCCGTAAATGAAAACCCAATCGGCGAACAATTCATACCCATATATGG
TAAAAGTTTTGAACGCGACTTGAGAGCGGAGAGCATTGCGGCTGATAAGGTTTTAGCGCTAAGCGGGCTT
TATAAAACGGGCTGCGGGACCAGTTTTCATATCACTACCGTTTGAGTTCTTGTGCTGTGTGGATACTCCT
CCCGACACAAAGCCGCTCCATCAGCCAGCAGTCGTCTAATCCAGAGACCCCGGATCGGGGTACCTACTAG
TCCAGTGTGGTGGAATTCCAACATGTCGTTTACTTTGACCAACAAGAACGTGATTTTCGTTGCCGGTCTG
GGAGGCATTGGTCTGGACACCAGCAAGGAGCTGCTCAAGCGCGATCTGAAGAACCTGGTGAGCCTCGAGT
CTAGAGGGCCCGCGGTTCGAAGGTAAGCCTATCCCTAACCCTCTCCTCGGTCTCGATTCTACGCGTACCG
GTCATCATCACCATCACCATTGAGTTTAAACCCGCTGATCAGCCTCGACTGTGCCTTCTAAGGCCTGAGC
TCGCTGATCAGCCTCGATCGAGGATCCAGACATGATAAGATACATTGATGAGTTTGGACAAACCACAACT
AGAATGCAGTGAAAAAAATGCTTTATTTGTGAAATTTGTGATGCTATTGCTTTATTTGTAACCATTATAA
GCTGCAATAAACAAGTTAACAACAACAATTGCATTCATTTTATGTTTCAGGTTCAGGGGGAGGTGTGGGA
GGTTTTTTAAAGCAAGTAAAACCTCTACAAATGTGGTATGGCTGATTATGATCAGTCGACCGATGCCCTT
GAGAGCCTTCAACCCAGTCAGCTCCTTCCGGTGGGCGCGGGGCATGACTATCGTCGCCGCACTTATGACT
GTCTTCTTTATCATGCAACTCGTAGGACAGGTGCCGGCAGCGCTCTGGGTCATTTTCGGCGAGGACCGCT
TTCGCTGGAGCGCGACGATGATCGGCCTGTCGCTTGCGGTATTCGGAATCTTGCACGCCCTCGCTCAAGC
CTTCGTCACTGGTCCCGCCACCAAACGTTTCGGCGAGAAGCAGGCCATTATCGCCGGCATGGCGGCCGAC
GCGCTGGGCTACGTCTTGCTGGCGTTCGCGACGCGAGGCTGGATGGCCTTCCCCATTATGATTCTTCTCG
CTTCCGGCGGCATCGGGATGCCCGCGTTGCAGGCCATGCTGTCCAGGCAGGTAGATGACGACCATCAGGG
ACAGCTTCAAGGATCGCTCGCGGCTCTTACCAGCCAGCAAAAGGCCAGGAACCGTAAAAAGGCCGCGTTG
CTGGCGTTTTTCCATAGGCTCCGCCCCCCTGACGAGCATCACAAAAATCGACGCTCAAGTCAGAGGTGGC
GAAACCCGACAGGACTATAAAGATACCAGGCGTTTCCCCCTGGAAGCTCCCTCGTGCGCTCTCCTGTTCC
GACCCTGCCGCTTACCGGATACCTGTCCGCCTTTCTCCCTTCGGGAAGCGTGGCGCTTTCTCAATGCTCA
CGCTGTAGGTATCTCAGTTCGGTGTAGGTCGTTCGCTCCAAGCTGGGCTGTGTGCACGAACCCCCCGTTC
AGCCCGACCGCTGCGCCTTATCCGGTAACTATCGTCTTGAGTCCAACCCGGTAAGACACGACTTATCGCC
ACTGGCAGCAGCCACTGGTAACAGGATTAGCAGAGCGAGGTATGTAGGCGGTGCTACAGAGTTCTTGAAG
TGGTGGCCTAACTACGGCTACACTAGAAGGACAGTATTTGGTATCTGCGCTCTGCTGAAGCCAGTTACCT
TCGGAAAAAGAGTTGGTAGCTCTTGATCCGGCAAACAAACCACCGCTGGTAGCGGTGGTTTTTTTGTTTG
CAAGCAGCAGATTACGCGCAGAAAAAAAGGATCTCAAGAAGATCCTTTGATCTTTTCTACGGGGTCTGAC
GCTCAGTGGAACGAAAACTCACGTTAAGGGATTTTGGTCATGAGATTATCAAAAAGGATCTTCACCTAGA
TCCTTTTAAATTAAAAATGAAGTTTTAAATCAATCTAAAGTATATATGAGTAAACTTGGTCTGACAGTTA
CCAATGCTTAATCAGTGAGGCACCTATCTCAGCGATCTGTCTATTTCGTTCATCCATAGTTGCCTGACTC
CCCGTCGTGTAGATAACTACGATACGGGAGGGCTTACCATCTGGCCCCAGTGCTGCAATGATACCGCGAG
ACCCACGCTCACCGGCTCCAGATTTATCAGCAATAAACCAGCCAGCCGGAAGGGCCGAGCGCAGAAGTGG
TCCTGCAACTTTATCCGCCTCCATCCAGTCTATTAATTGTTGCCGGGAAGCTAGAGTAAGTAGTTCGCCA
GTTAATAGTTTGCGCAACGTTGTTGCCATTGCTGCAGGCATCGTGGTGTCACGCTCGTCGTTTGGTATGG
CTTCATTCAGCTCCGGTTCCCAACGATCAAGGCGAGTTACATGATCCCCCATGTTGTGCAAAAAAGCGGT
TAGCTCCTTCGGTCCTCCGATCGTTGTCAGAAGTAAGTTGGCCGCAGTGTTATCACTCATGGTTATGGCA
GCACTGCATAATTCTCTTACTGTCATGCCATCCGTAAGATGCTTTTCTGTGACTGGTGAGTACTCAACCA
AGTCATTCTGAGAATAGTGTATGCGGCGACCGAGTTGCTCTTGCCCGGCGTCAACACGGGATAATACCGC
GCCACATAGCAGAACTTTAAAAGTGCTCATCATTGGAAAACGTTCTTCGGGGCGAAAACTCTCAAGGATC
TTACCGCTGTTGAGATCCAGTTCGATGTAACCCACTCGTGCACCCAACTGATCTTCAGCATCTTTTACTT
TCACCAGCGTTTCTGGGTGAGCAAAAACAGGAAGGCAAAATGCCGCAAAAAAGGGAATAAGGGCGACACG
GAAATGTTGAATACTCATACTCTTCCTTTTTCAATATTATTGAAGCATTTATCAGGGTTATTGTCTCATG
AGCGGATACATATTTGAATGTATTTAGAAAAATAAACAAATAGGGGTTCCGCGCACATTTCCCCGAAAAG
TGCCACCTGACGTCTAAGAAACCATTATTATCATGACATTAACCTATAAAAATAGGCGTATCACGAGGCC
CTTTCGT
Features (pLannotate 1.2.2; 9 found; start..end, strand, type, name):
     56..2568    +  promoter       Ac5 promoter: Drosophila melanogaster actin 5C promoter
   2613..2729    +  CDS            Adh (fragment): ADH_DROME - Experimental evidence at protein level: Swiss-Prot protein existence level 1. From Drosophila melanogaster (Fruit fly).
   2752..2793    +  CDS            V5 tag: epitope tag from simian virus 5
   2893..3027    -  polyA_signal   SV40 poly(A) signal: SV40 polyadenylation signal
   3050..3134    -  CDS            large T antigen (fragment): large T antigen from SV40 (simian virus 40)
   3135..3605    +  CDS            TcR (fragment): tetracycline efflux protein; tet; confers resistance to tetracycline
   3649..4237    -  rep_origin     ori: high-copy-number ColE1/pMB1/pBR322/pUC origin of replication
   4408..5268    -  CDS            AmpR: β-lactamase; bla; confers resistance to ampicillin, carbenicillin, and related antibiotics
   5269..5373    -  promoter       AmpR promoter: bla
