[The description below was written by a language model from this plasmid's Addgene catalogue record and pLannotate feature annotations shown in this document.]
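Description:
pAc5.1B-DmAdh-delta_E is an insect-cell expression plasmid carrying sequence from the Drosophila melanogaster alcohol dehydrogenase gene (Adh). The catalogue lists the backbone as unknown, although the name and the annotated parts point to a pAc5.1-type vector. A long Drosophila actin 5C (Ac5) promoter, which gives strong constitutive transcription in fly cell lines, sits upstream of the insert. A V5 epitope tag coding region and an SV40 polyadenylation signal lie downstream. The plasmid is propagated in E. coli through a ColE1/pUC-family origin and selected with ampicillin via the β-lactamase gene and its own promoter. The catalogue describes it as low copy, whereas the annotation labels this origin type as high copy. Short fragments annotated as SV40 large T antigen and tetracycline resistance coding sequence appear to be non-functional backbone remnants.

According to the depositor, the insert derives from genomic Adh DNA and is given as two coordinate ranges, which suggests two joined segments with intervening sequence removed, in keeping with the "delta_E" name. The record does not define exactly what "E" refers to. The feature table recognises only a short Adh coding fragment of just over 100 nt directly after the promoter, so this is a heavily truncated derivative rather than a full-length Adh gene. Whether the V5 tag is in frame with it is not stated.

The stated purpose is simply insect expression of DmAdh. The associated publication concerns nonsense-mediated mRNA decay in Drosophila, so the plasmid most likely belongs to a series of Adh reporter deletion variants transfected into fly cells to follow mRNA fate, although its specific role is not spelled out in the record.
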