Addgene plasmid #146181: pAc5.1B-DmAdh-delta_E
Purpose: Insect Expression of DmAdh
Depositing lab: Elisa Izaurralde. Depositing organization: Max Planck Institute for Developmental Biology. Publication: Nonsense-mediated mRNA decay in Drosophila: at the intersection of the yeast and mammalian pathways. Gatfield D, Unterholzner L, Ciccarelli FD, Bork P, Izaurralde E. EMBO J. 2003 Aug 1. 22(15):3960-70. 10.1093/emboj/cdg371 PubMed 12881430.
Backbone
  Vector backbone: Unknown
  Vector type: Insect Expression
Growth in bacteria
  Bacterial resistance: Ampicillin, 100 μg/mL
  Growth temperature: 37°C
  Growth strain: DH5alpha
  Copy number: Low Copy
Gene/Insert
  Gene/Insert name: DmAdh
  Species: D. melanogaster (fly)
  Entrez Gene: Adh (a.k.a. Dmel_CG3481, ADH, Adh3, BG:DS01486.8, CG32954, CG3481, DM-ADH, DmADH, Dmel\CG3481, Dreg-1, Reg-1, T16, adh, dADH)
  Cloning method: Unknown
Terms and licenses: Academic/Nonprofit Terms; Industry Terms: Not Available to Industry
Depositor comments: genomic Adh DNA NCBI:NT_033779.4 locus:156661.....16230; 16201.......16565. Plasmids from this collection were made available to the research community and donated after the lab closed. Please note that the sequence provided by the depositing laboratory may be theoretical/predicted or based on Sanger sequencing results. There may be discrepancies between sequencing results obtained by Addgene and the depositor sequence. If an Addgene verified sequence is not available, please contact before placing your order to request that our lab fully sequence the plasmid.
How to cite: pAc5.1B-DmAdh-delta_E was a gift from Elisa Izaurralde (Addgene plasmid # 146181 ; http://n2t.net/addgene:146181 ; RRID:Addgene_146181)
